Addgene plasmid #91875: mCherry-uniRapR-P-Vav2(DPZ)
Purpose: Rapamycin-activatable Vav2;DPZ: DH-PH-ZnF domains of Vav2
Depositing lab: Klaus Hahn. Depositing organization: University of North Carolina at Chapel Hill. Publication: Engineering extrinsic disorder to control protein activity in living cells. Dagliyan O, Tarnawski M, Chu PH, Shirvanyants D, Schlichting I, Dokholyan NV, Hahn KM. Science. 2016 Dec 16;354(6318):1441-1444. 10.1126/science.aah3404 PubMed 27980211.
Backbone
  Vector backbone: pmCherry
  Backbone size w/o insert (bp): 3969
  Total vector size (bp): 7734
  Vector type: Mammalian Expression
Growth in bacteria
  Bacterial resistance: Kanamycin, 50 μg/mL
  Growth temperature: 37°C
  Growth strain: NEB Stable
  Copy number: Unknown
Gene/Insert
  Gene/Insert name: Vav2
  Species: H. sapiens (human)
  Insert size (bp): 1020
  Entrez Gene: VAV2 (a.k.a. VAV-2)
  Tag / fusion protein: mCherry (N terminal on insert)
Terms and licenses: Academic/Nonprofit Terms; Industry Terms: Not Available to Industry
How to cite: mCherry-uniRapR-P-Vav2(DPZ) was a gift from Klaus Hahn (Addgene plasmid # 91875 ; http://n2t.net/addgene:91875 ; RRID:Addgene_91875)
