[The description below was written by a language model from this plasmid's Addgene catalogue record, the feature table of its GenBank file and pLannotate feature annotations shown in this document.]
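Description:
mCherry-uniRapR-P-Vav2(DPZ) is a mammalian expression plasmid built on the pmCherry backbone. It encodes a rapamycin-activatable form of the guanine nucleotide exchange factor Vav2. The plasmid replicates in bacteria from a high-copy ColE1/pUC-type origin and also carries an f1 phage origin. Selection relies on a NeoR/KanR (Tn5 aminoglycoside phosphotransferase) cassette. A bacterial promoter drives this cassette for kanamycin selection in E. coli, and the SV40 enhancer/early promoter, with an HSV TK polyadenylation signal, could support G418 selection in mammalian cells.

The payload is a single fusion reading frame driven by the CMV immediate-early enhancer and promoter and terminated by the SV40 poly(A) signal. A Kozak sequence precedes mCherry, which sits at the N terminus as a red fluorescent tag for following expression and localisation. It is joined to the DH-PH-ZnF (DPZ) catalytic fragment of Vav2, annotated as running from about residue I176 to A585. The uniRapR domain is a single-chain rapamycin-responsive switch. Here it is inserted within the Vav2 fragment so that exchange factor activity depends on added rapamycin, in keeping with the stated purpose of controlling protein activity in living cells. The depositor's map also labels alternative candidate insertion sites, sequencing primers, an shRNA target region and the positions of E200A and K333A dominant-negative mutations. These appear to be design annotations, and the record does not indicate that the mutations are present.

Some fields disagree. The catalogue lists human VAV2, whereas automated annotation matches the fragment best to mouse Vav2. The stated total size and insert size differ from both sequence records, which are about 6.4 to 6.5 kb with a roughly 1.8 kb Vav2-uniRapR segment.
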