LOCUS       mCherry-Vav2-uniRapR 6478 bp DNA circular 19-MAR-1980
ACCESSION   mCherry-Vav2(DH-PH-ZF)
VERSION     mCherry-Vav2(DH-PH-ZF).0
KEYWORDS    .
COMMENT     DISPLAY_SETUP_START| SIMILARITY_THRESHOLD AVERAGE 75.0 NAME false 3
            DIRECT COMPLEMENTARY DISPLAY_SETUP_END|
COMMENT     This file is created by Vector NTI ORIGDB|GenBank LSOWNER|
            VNTAUTHORNAME|Onur Dagliyan | VNTOAUTHORNAME|Onur Dagliyan|
            VNTSEQSTYLE|1382|1422||0|null|null|null|255,255,0|null
            VNTSEQSTYLE|1780|1809||0|null|null|null|255,255,0|null
            VNTSEQSTYLE|1840|2451||0|null|null|null|255,111,207|null
            VNTSEQSTYLE|604|616||0|null|null|null|179,179,179|null
            VNTSEQSTYLE|1361|1379||0|null|null|null|255,111,207|null
            VNTSEQSTYLE|1380|1381||0|null|null|null|255,111,207|null
FEATURES             Location/Qualifiers
     misc_feature    613..1320
                     /vntifkey="21"
                     /label=mCherry
     misc_feature    1327..1329
                     /vntifkey="21"
                     /label=I176
     misc_feature    1327..3144
                     /vntifkey="21"
                     /label=DH/PH/ZF
     misc_feature    3103..3105
                     /vntifkey="21"
                     /label=C572
     misc_feature    3142..3144
                     /vntifkey="21"
                     /label=A585
     misc_feature    1480..1485
                     /vntifkey="21"
                     /label=Insert2_232L
     misc_feature    2584..2586
                     /vntifkey="21"
                     /label=Ins1_L396
     misc_feature    2839..2847
                     /vntifkey="21"
                     /label=Ins3_Q485
     misc_feature    2716..2721
                     /vntifkey="21"
                     /label=Ins4_G441
     misc_feature    519..539
                     /vntifkey="21"
                     /label=CMV_primer
     misc_feature    1579..1584
                     /vntifkey="21"
                     /label=Ins7_G265
     misc_feature    2809..2814
                     /vntifkey="21"
                     /label=Ins5_K468
     misc_feature    2452..2454
                     /vntifkey="21"
                     /label=Ins6
     misc_feature    1380..1422
                     /vntifkey="21"
                     /label=E200Aprimer
     misc_feature    1780..1809
                     /vntifkey="21"
                     /label=K333A-primer
     misc_feature    1399..1401
                     /vntifkey="21"
                     /label=E200A-DN\mutation
     misc_feature    1798..1800
                     /vntifkey="21"
                     /label=K333A-DN\mutation
     misc_feature    1305..1325
                     /vntifkey="21"
                     /label=F1305primer
     misc_feature    2558..2578
                     /vntifkey="21"
                     /label=R2501primer
     misc_feature    1840..2451
                     /vntifkey="21"
                     /label=UniRapR
     misc_feature    604..616
                     /label=KOZAK
                     /vntifkey="21"
     misc_feature    1361..1381
                     /label=shRNA
                     /vntifkey="21"
ORIGIN
        1 tagttattaa tagtaatcaa ttacggggtc attagttcat agcccatata tggagttccg
       61 cgttacataa cttacggtaa atggcccgcc tggctgaccg cccaacgacc cccgcccatt
      121 gacgtcaata atgacgtatg ttcccatagt aacgccaata gggactttcc attgacgtca
      181 atgggtggag tatttacggt aaactgccca cttggcagta catcaagtgt atcatatgcc
      241 aagtacgccc cctattgacg tcaatgacgg taaatggccc gcctggcatt atgcccagta
      301 catgacctta tgggactttc ctacttggca gtacatctac gtattagtca tcgctattac
      361 catggtgatg cggttttggc agtacatcaa tgggcgtgga tagcggtttg actcacgggg
      421 atttccaagt ctccacccca ttgacgtcaa tgggagtttg ttttggcacc aaaatcaacg
      481 ggactttcca aaatgtcgta acaactccgc cccattgacg caaatgggcg gtaggcgtgt
      541 acggtgggag gtctatataa gcagagctgg tttagtgaac cgtcagatcc gctagcgcta
      601 ccggtcgcca ccatggtgag caagggcgag gaggataaca tggccatcat caaggagttc
      661 atgcgcttca aggtgcacat ggagggctcc gtgaacggcc acgagttcga gatcgagggc
      721 gagggcgagg gccgccccta cgagggcacc cagaccgcca agctgaaggt gaccaagggt
      781 ggccccctgc ccttcgcctg ggacatcctg tcccctcagt tcatgtacgg ctccaaggcc
      841 tacgtgaagc accccgccga catccccgac tacttgaagc tgtccttccc cgagggcttc
      901 aagtgggagc gcgtgatgaa cttcgaggac ggcggcgtgg tgaccgtgac ccaggactcc
      961 tccctgcagg acggcgagtt catctacaag gtgaagctgc gcggcaccaa cttcccctcc
     1021 gacggccccg taatgcagaa gaagaccatg ggctgggagg cctcctccga gcggatgtac
     1081 cccgaggacg gcgccctgaa gggcgagatc aagcagaggc tgaagctgaa ggacggcggc
     1141 cactacgacg ctgaggtcaa gaccacctac aaggccaaga agcccgtgca gctgcccggc
     1201 gcctacaacg tcaacatcaa gttggacatc acctcccaca acgaggacta caccatcgtg
     1261 gaacagtacg aacgcgccga gggccgccac tccaccggcg gcatggacga gctgtacaag
     1321 tccggaatca aggtggaggt gcagcagccc atgaaaatgg gcatgactga ggacgacaag
     1381 agaagctgct gcttgttaga gattcaggag accgaggcca agtactaccg caccctggag
     1441 gacattgaga agaactacat gggtcccttg cggctggtgc tgagcccggc ggatatggct
     1501 gctgtcttca tcaacctgga ggacctcatc aaggtgcatc acagctttct gcgagccatc
     1561 gatgtgtcca tgatggctgg tggcagtacc ctggctaagg tctttctgga gtttaaggaa
     1621 aggctcctga tctatggaga gtactgtagc cacatggaac acgctcagag tacactgaac
     1681 cagctcctcg ccagccgaga ggacttcagg cagaaagtgg aggagtgcac actcagggtt
     1741 caggatggca agttcaagct gcaagacctg ctggtggtgc ccatgcaacg ggtgctgaag
     1801 taccacctgc tgctcaagga gctcctgagc cattctgcag gaccaggtac ctgcgtggtg
     1861 cactacaccg ggatgcttga agatggaaag aaatttgatt cctcccggga cagaaacaag
     1921 ccctttaagt ttatgctagg caagcaggag gtgatccgag gctgggaaga aggggttgcc
     1981 cagatgagtg tgggtcagag agccaaactg actatatctc cagattatgc ctatggtgcc
     2041 actgggcacg gttcgggctc cggatcaggc gtcaaggacc tcctccaagc ctgggacctc
     2101 tattatcatg tgttccgacg aatctcaggt cctccaggac ctggatcagg tctctggcat
     2161 gagatgtggc atgaaggcct ggaagaggca tctcgtttgt actttgggga aaggaacgtg
     2221 aaaggcatgt ttgaggtgct ggagcccttg catgctatga tggaacgggg cccccagact
     2281 ctgaaggaaa catcctttaa tcaggcctat ggtcgagatt taatggaggc ccaagagtgg
     2341 tgcaggaagt acatgaaatc agggtcatca gggggctccg gatcaggcat catcccacca
     2401 catgccactc tcgtcttcga tgtggagctt ctaaaactgg aaggtcccgg agaccgacca
     2461 gaaagacaac agctcaaaga agccctggaa gccatgcagg acttggccat gtacatcaat
     2521 gaagtgaagc gggacaagga gaccttgaag aagattagcg agttccagtg ctccatagaa
     2581 aacctgcaag tgaagctgga ggaatttggg aggccaaaga ttgacgggga gcttaaagtc
     2641 cggtccatag tcaaccacac caagcaagac aggtacctgt tcctatttga caaggtggtc
     2701 atcgtgtgca agaggaaggg cccaggttac agctatgagc tgaaggaggt cattgagctg
     2761 ctcttccaca agatgaccga tgacccgatg cacaacaagg acatcaagaa gtggtcctat
     2821 ggcttctacc tgattcacct ccaaggaaag caaggctttc agttcttctg caagacggaa
     2881 gacatgaagc ggaagtggat ggagcagttc gagatggcca tgtcaaacat caagccagat
     2941 aaggccaatg ccaaccatca tagcttccag atgtacacat tcgacaagac taccaactgc
     3001 aaagcctgca agatgtttct caggggtacc ttctaccagg gatacctgtg taccagatgt
     3061 ggcgtcgggg cacacaagga atgcctggag gtgatccccc cctgcaagat gagttcacct
     3121 gcagatgtgg atgctcctgg agcataatct agataactga tcataatcag ccataccaca
     3181 tttgtagagg ttttacgttg ctttaaaaaa cctcccacac ctccccctga acctgaaaca
     3241 taaaatgaat gcaattgttg ttgttaactt gtttattgca gcttataatg gttacaaata
     3301 aagcaatagc atcacaaatt tcacaaataa agcatttttt tcactgcatt ctagttgtgg
     3361 tttgtccaaa ctcatcaatg tatcttaagg cgtaaattgt aagcgttaat attttgttaa
     3421 aattcgcgtt aaatttttgt taaatcagct cattttttaa ccaataggcc gaaatcggca
     3481 aaatccctta taaatcaaaa gaatagaccg agatagggtn nnnnnnnnnn nnnnnnnnnn
     3541 nnnnnnnnnn nnnnnnaaag aacgtggact ccaacgtcaa aggnnnnnnn nnnnnnnnnn
     3601 nnnnnnnnnn nnnnnnnnnn nnnnnnnnnn nntnnnnnnn nnnnnnnnnn nnnnnnnnnn
     3661 nnnnnnnnnn nnnnnnnnnn nnnnnnnnnn nnnnnnnnnn nnnnnnnnnn nnnnnnnnnn
     3721 nnnngnnnnn nnnnnnnnnn nnnnnnnnnn nnnnnnnnnn nnnnnnnnnn nnnnnnnnnn
     3781 nnnnnnnnnn nnnnnnnnnn nnnnnnnnnn nnnnnnnnnn nnnnnnnnnn nnnnnnnnnn
     3841 nnnnnnnnnc aggtggcact tttcggggaa atgtgcgcgg aacccctatt tgtttatttt
     3901 tctaaataca ttcaaatatg tatccgctca tgagacaata accctgataa atgcttcaat
     3961 aatattgaaa aaggaagagt cctgaggcgg aaagaaccag ctgtggaatg tgtgtcagtt
     4021 agggtgtgga aagtccccag gctccccagc aggcagaagt atgcaaagca tgcatctcaa
     4081 ttagtcagca accaggtgtg gaaagtcccc aggctcccca gcaggcagaa gtatgcaaag
     4141 catgcatctc aattagtcag caaccatagt cccgccccta actccgccca tcccgcccct
     4201 aactccgccc agttccgccc attctccgcc ccatggctga ctaatttttt ttatttatgc
     4261 agaggccgag gccgcctcgg cctctgagct attccagaag tagtgaggag gcttttttgg
     4321 aggcctaggc ttttgcaaag atcgatcaag agacaggatg aggatcgttt cgcatgattg
     4381 aacaagatgg attgcacgca ggttctccgg ccgcttgggt ggagaggcta ttcggctatg
     4441 actgggcaca acagacaatc ggctgctctg atgccgccgt gttccggctg tcagcgcagg
     4501 ggcgcccggt tctttttgtc aagaccgacc tgtccggtgc cctgaatgaa ctgcaagacg
     4561 aggcagcgcg gctatcgtgg ctggccacga cgggcgttcc ttgcgcagct gtgctcgacg
     4621 ttgtcactga agcgggaagg gactggctgc tattgggcga agtgccgggg caggatctcc
     4681 tgtcatctca ccttgctcct gccgagaaag tatccatcat ggctgatgca atgcggcggc
     4741 tgcatacgct tgatccggct acctgcccat tcgaccacca agcgaaacat cgcatcgagc
     4801 gagcacgtac tcggatggaa gccggtcttg tcgatcagga tgatctggac gaagagcatc
     4861 aggggctcgc gccagccgaa ctgttcgcca ggctcaaggc gagcatgccc gacggcgagg
     4921 atctcgtcgt gacccatggc gatgcctgct tgccgaatat catggtggaa aatggccgct
     4981 tttctggatt catcgactgt ggccggctgg gtgtggcgga ccgctatcag gacatagcgt
     5041 tggctacccg tgatattgct gaagagcttg gcggcgaatg ggctgaccgc ttcctcgtgc
     5101 tttacggtat cgccgctccc gattcgcagc gcatcgcctt ctatcgcctt cttgacgagt
     5161 tcttctgagc gggactctgg ggttcgaaat gaccgaccaa gcgacgccca acctgccatc
     5221 acgagatttc gattccaccg ccgccttcta tgaaaggttg ggcttcggaa tcgttttccg
     5281 ggacgccggc tggatgatcc tccagcgcgg ggatctcatg ctggagttct tcgcccaccc
     5341 tagggggagg ctaactgaaa cacggaagga gacaataccg gaaggaaccc gcgctatgac
     5401 ggcaataaaa agacagaata aaacgcacgg tgttgggtcg tttgttcata aacgcggggt
     5461 tcggtcccag ggctggcact ctgtcgatac cccaccgaga ccccattggg gccaatacgc
     5521 ccgcgtttct tccttttccc caccccaccc cccaagttcg ggtgaaggcc cagggctcgc
     5581 agccaacgtc ggggcggcag gccctgccat agcctcaggt tactcatata tactttagat
     5641 tgatttaaaa cttcattttt aatttaaaag gatctaggtg aagatccttt ttgataatct
     5701 catgaccaaa atcccttaac gtgagttttc gttccactga gcgtcagacc ccgtagaaaa
     5761 gatcaaagga tcttcttgag atcctttttt tctgcgcgta atctgctgct tgcaaacaaa
     5821 aaaaccaccg ctaccagcgg tggtttgttt gccggatcaa gagctaccaa ctctttttcc
     5881 gaaggtaact ggcttcagca gagcgcagat accaaatact gtccttctag tgtagccgta
     5941 gttaggccac cacttcaaga actctgtagc accgcctaca tacctcgctc tgctaatcct
     6001 gttaccagtg gctgctgcca gtggcgataa gtcgtgtctt accgggttgg actcaagacg
     6061 atagttaccg gataaggcgc agcggtcggg ctgaacgggg ggttcgtgca cacagcccag
     6121 cttggagcga acgacctaca ccgaactgag atacctacag cgtgagctat gagaaagcgc
     6181 cacgcttccc gaagggagaa aggcggacag gtatccggta agcggcaggg tcggaacagg
     6241 agagcgcacg agggagcttc cagggggaaa cgcctggtat ctttatagtc ctgtcgggtt
     6301 tcgccacctc tgacttgagc gtcgattttt gtgatgctcg tcaggggggc ggagcctatg
     6361 gaaaaacgcc agcaacgcgg cctttttacg gttcctggcc ttttgctggc cttttgctca
     6421 catgttcttt cctgcgttat cccctgattc tgtggataac cgtattaccg ccatgcat
//
