Features (pLannotate 1.2.2; 14 found; start..end, strand, type, name):
      4..361     +  promoter       SV40 promoter: SV40 enhancer and early promoter
    396..1190    +  CDS            NeoR/KanR: aminoglycoside phosphotransferase from Tn5; aph(3')-II (or nptII); confers resistance to neomycin, kanamycin, and G418 (Geneticin®)
   1211..1363    +  CDS            ble (fragment): BLE_KLEPN - Experimental evidence at protein level: Swiss-Prot protein existence level 1. Binding protein with a strong affinity to the bleomycin family of antibiotics. Binds to CL990; an antimitotic-antibiotic compound. From Klebsiella pneumoniae.
   1422..1469    +  polyA_signal   HSV TK poly(A) signal: herpes simplex virus thymidine kinase polyadenylation signal (Cole and Stacy, 1985)
   1560..1576    -  polyA_signal   bGH poly(A) signal (fragment): bovine growth hormone polyadenylation signal
   1798..2386    +  rep_origin     ori: high-copy-number ColE1/pMB1/pBR322/pUC origin of replication
   2561..2864    +  enhancer       CMV enhancer: human cytomegalovirus immediate early enhancer
   2865..3068    +  promoter       CMV promoter: human cytomegalovirus (CMV) immediate early promoter
   3100..3807    +  CDS            mCherry: mCherry is a basic (constitutively fluorescent) red fluorescent protein published in 2004, derived from Discosoma sp.. It is reported to be a very rapidly-maturing monomer with low acid sensitivity.
   3793..5613    +  CDS            Vav2 (fragment): VAV2_MOUSE - Experimental evidence at protein level: Swiss-Prot protein existence level 1. Guanine nucleotide exchange factor for the Rho family of Ras- related GTPases. Plays an important role in angiogenesis. Its recruitment by phosphorylated EPHA2 is critical for EFNA1-induced RAC1 GTPase activation and vascular endothelial cell migration and assembly. From Mus musculus (Mouse).
   5627..5711    +  CDS            large T antigen (fragment): large T antigen from SV40 (simian virus 40)
   5734..5855    +  polyA_signal   SV40 poly(A) signal: SV40 polyadenylation signal
   5889..6317    -  rep_origin     f1 ori (sequence partly withheld): f1 bacteriophage origin of replication; arrow indicates direction of (+) strand synthesis
   6344..2       +  promoter       AmpR promoter (across the origin): bla
>Addgene plasmid #91875 | mCherry-uniRapR-P-Vav2(DPZ) | addgene full sequence | sequence record 182796 | Addgene NGS Result
GTCCTGAGGCGGAAAGAACCAGCTGTGGAATGTGTGTCAGTTAGGGTGTGGAAAGTCCCCAGGCTCCCCA
GCAGGCAGAAGTATGCAAAGCATGCATCTCAATTAGTCAGCAACCAGGTGTGGAAAGTCCCCAGGCTCCC
CAGCAGGCAGAAGTATGCAAAGCATGCATCTCAATTAGTCAGCAACCATAGTCCCGCCCCTAACTCCGCC
CATCCCGCCCCTAACTCCGCCCAGTTCCGCCCATTCTCCGCCCCATGGCTGACTAATTTTTTTTATTTAT
GCAGAGGCCGAGGCCGCCTCGGCCTCTGAGCTATTCCAGAAGTAGTGAGGAGGCTTTTTTGGAGGCCTAG
GCTTTTGCAAAGATCGATCAAGAGACAGGATGAGGATCGTTTCGCATGATTGAACAAGATGGATTGCACG
CAGGTTCTCCGGCCGCTTGGGTGGAGAGGCTATTCGGCTATGACTGGGCACAACAGACAATCGGCTGCTC
TGATGCCGCCGTGTTCCGGCTGTCAGCGCAGGGGCGCCCGGTTCTTTTTGTCAAGACCGACCTGTCCGGT
GCCCTGAATGAACTGCAAGACGAGGCAGCGCGGCTATCGTGGCTGGCCACGACGGGCGTTCCTTGCGCAG
CTGTGCTCGACGTTGTCACTGAAGCGGGAAGGGACTGGCTGCTATTGGGCGAAGTGCCGGGGCAGGATCT
CCTGTCATCTCACCTTGCTCCTGCCGAGAAAGTATCCATCATGGCTGATGCAATGCGGCGGCTGCATACG
CTTGATCCGGCTACCTGCCCATTCGACCACCAAGCGAAACATCGCATCGAGCGAGCACGTACTCGGATGG
AAGCCGGTCTTGTCGATCAGGATGATCTGGACGAAGAGCATCAGGGGCTCGCGCCAGCCGAACTGTTCGC
CAGGCTCAAGGCGAGCATGCCCGACGGCGAGGATCTCGTCGTGACCCATGGCGATGCCTGCTTGCCGAAT
ATCATGGTGGAAAATGGCCGCTTTTCTGGATTCATCGACTGTGGCCGGCTGGGTGTGGCGGACCGCTATC
AGGACATAGCGTTGGCTACCCGTGATATTGCTGAAGAGCTTGGCGGCGAATGGGCTGACCGCTTCCTCGT
GCTTTACGGTATCGCCGCTCCCGATTCGCAGCGCATCGCCTTCTATCGCCTTCTTGACGAGTTCTTCTGA
GCGGGACTCTGGGGTTCGAAATGACCGACCAAGCGACGCCCAACCTGCCATCACGAGATTTCGATTCCAC
CGCCGCCTTCTATGAAAGGTTGGGCTTCGGAATCGTTTTCCGGGACGCCGGCTGGATGATCCTCCAGCGC
GGGGATCTCATGCTGGAGTTCTTCGCCCACCCTAGGGGGAGGCTAACTGAAACACGGAAGGAGACAATAC
CGGAAGGAACCCGCGCTATGACGGCAATAAAAAGACAGAATAAAACGCACGGTGTTGGGTCGTTTGTTCA
TAAACGCGGGGTTCGGTCCCAGGGCTGGCACTCTGTCGATACCCCACCGAGACCCCATTGGGGCCAATAC
GCCCGCGTTTCTTCCTTTTCCCCACCCCACCCCCCAAGTTCGGGTGAAGGCCCAGGGCTCGCAGCCAACG
TCGGGGCGGCAGGCCCTGCCATAGCCTCAGGTTACTCATATATACTTTAGATTGATTTAAAACTTCATTT
TTAATTTAAAAGGATCTAGGTGAAGATCCTTTTTGATAATCTCATGACCAAAATCCCTTAACGTGAGTTT
TCGTTCCACTGAGCGTCAGACCCCGTAGAAAAGATCAAAGGATCTTCTTGAGATCCTTTTTTTCTGCGCG
TAATCTGCTGCTTGCAAACAAAAAAACCACCGCTACCAGCGGTGGTTTGTTTGCCGGATCAAGAGCTACC
AACTCTTTTTCCGAAGGTAACTGGCTTCAGCAGAGCGCAGATACCAAATACTGTTCTTCTAGTGTAGCCG
TAGTTAGGCCACCACTTCAAGAACTCTGTATCACCGCCTACATACCTCGCTCTGCTAATCCTGTTACCAG
TGGCTGCTGCCAGTGGCGATAAGTCGTGTCTTACCGGGTTGGACTCAAGACGATAGTTACCGGATAAGGC
GCAGCGGTCGGGCTGAACGGGGGGTTCGTGCACACAGCCCAGCTTGGAGCGAACGACCTACACCGAACTG
AGATACCTACAGCGTGAGCTATGAGAAAGCGCCACGCTTCCCGAAGGGAGAAAGGCGGACAGGTATCCGG
TAAGCGGCAGGGTCGGAACAGGAGAGCGCACGAGGGAGCTTCCAGGGGGAAACGCCTGGTATCTTTATAG
TCCTGTCGGGTTTCGCCACCTCTGACTTGAGCGTCGATTTTTGTGATGCTCGTCAGGGGGGCGGAGCCTA
TGGAAAAACGCCAGCAACGCGGCCTTTTTACGGTTCCTGGCCTTTTGCTGGCCTTTTGCTCACATGTTCT
TTCCTGCGTTATCCCCTGATTCTGTGGATAACCGTATTACCGCCATGCATTAGTTATTAATAGTAATCAA
TTACGGGGTCATTAGTTCATAGCCCATATATGGAGTTCCGCGTTACATAACTTACGGTAAATGGCCCGCC
TGGCTGACCGCCCAACGACCCCCGCCCATTGACGTCAATAATGACGTATGTTCCCATAGTAACGCCAATA
GGGACTTTCCATTGACGTCAATGGGTGGAGTATTTACGGTAAACTGCCCACTTGGCAGTACATCAAGTGT
ATCATATGCCAAGTACGCCCCCTATTGACGTCAATGACGGTAAATGGCCCGCCTGGCATTATGCCCAGTA
CATGACCTTATGGGACTTTCCTACTTGGCAGTACATCTACGTATTAGTCATCGCTATTACCATGGTGATG
CGGTTTTGGCAGTACATCAATGGGCGTGGATAGCGGTTTGACTCACGGGGATTTCCAAGTCTCCACCCCA
TTGACGTCAATGGGAGTTTGTTTTGGCACCAAAATCAACGGGACTTTCCAAAATGTCGTAACAACTCCGC
CCCATTGACGCAAATGGGCGGTAGGCGTGTACGGTGGGAGGTCTATATAAGCAGAGCTGGTTTAGTGAAC
CGTCAGATCCGCTAGCACCATGGTGAGCAAGGGCGAGGAGGATAACATGGCCATCATCAAGGAGTTCATG
CGCTTCAAGGTGCACATGGAGGGCTCCGTGAACGGCCACGAGTTCGAGATCGAGGGCGAGGGCGAGGGCC
GCCCCTACGAGGGCACCCAGACCGCCAAGCTGAAGGTGACCAAGGGTGGCCCCCTGCCCTTCGCCTGGGA
CATCCTGTCCCCTCAGTTCATGTACGGCTCCAAGGCCTACGTGAAGCACCCCGCCGACATCCCCGACTAC
TTGAAGCTGTCCTTCCCCGAGGGCTTCAAGTGGGAGCGCGTGATGAACTTCGAGGACGGCGGCGTGGTGA
CCGTGACCCAGGACTCCTCCCTGCAGGACGGCGAGTTCATCTACAAGGTGAAGCTGCGCGGCACCAACTT
CCCCTCCGACGGCCCCGTAATGCAGAAGAAGACCATGGGCTGGGAGGCCTCCTCCGAGCGGATGTACCCC
GAGGACGGCGCCCTGAAGGGCGAGATCAAGCAGAGGCTGAAGCTGAAGGACGGCGGCCACTACGACGCTG
AGGTCAAGACCACCTACAAGGCCAAGAAGCCCGTGCAGCTGCCCGGCGCCTACAACGTCAACATCAAGTT
GGACATCACCTCCCACAACGAGGACTACACCATCGTGGAACAGTACGAACGCGCCGAGGGCCGCCACTCC
ACCGGCGGCATGGACGAGCTGTACAAGTCCGGAATCAAGGTGGAGGTGCAGCAGCCCATGAAAATGGGCA
TGACTGAGGACGACAAGAGAAGCTGCTGCTTGTTAGAGATTCAGGAGACCGAGGCCAAGTACTACCGCAC
CCTGGAGGACATTGAGAAGAACTACATGGGTCCCTTGCGGCTGGTGCTGAGCCCGGCGGATATGGCTGCT
GTCTTCATCAACCTGGAGGACCTCATCAAGGTGCATCACAGCTTTCTGCGAGCCATCGATGTGTCCATGA
TGGCTGGTGGCAGTACCCTGGCTAAGGTCTTTCTGGAGTTTAAGGAAAGGCTCCTGATCTATGGAGAGTA
CTGTAGCCACATGGAACACGCTCAGAGTACACTGAACCAGCTCCTCGCCAGCCGAGAGGACTTCAGGCAG
AAAGTGGAGGAGTGCACACTCAGGGTTCAGGATGGCAAGTTCAAGCTGCAAGACCTGCTGGTGGTGCCCA
TGCAACGGGTGCTGAAGTACCACCTGCTGCTCAAGGAGCTCCTGAGCCATTCTGCACCAACCTGCGTGGT
GCACTACACCGGGATGCTTGAAGATGGAAAGAAATTTGATTCCTCCCGGGACAGAAACAAGCCCTTTAAG
TTTATGCTAGGCAAGCAGGAGGTGATCCGAGGCTGGGAAGAAGGGGTTGCCCAGATGAGTGTGGGTCAGA
GAGCCAAACTGACTATATCTCCAGATTATGCCTATGGTGCCACTGGGCACGGTTCGGGCTCCGGATCAGG
CGTCAAGGACCTCCTCCAAGCCTGGGACCTCTATTATCATGTGTTCCGACGAATCTCAGGTCCTCCAGGA
CCTGGATCAGGTCTCTGGCATGAGATGTGGCATGAAGGCCTGGAAGAGGCATCTCGTTTGTACTTTGGGG
AAAGGAACGTGAAAGGCATGTTTGAGGTGCTGGAGCCCTTGCATGCTATGATGGAACGGGGCCCCCAGAC
TCTGAAGGAAACATCCTTTAATCAGGCCTATGGTCGAGATTTAATGGAGGCCCAAGAGTGGTGCAGGAAG
TACATGAAATCAGGGTCATCAGGGGGCTCCGGATCAGGCATCATCCCACCACATGCCACTCTCGTCTTCG
ATGTGGAGCTTCTAAAACTGGAACCCGACCGACCAGAAAGACAACAGCTCAAAGAAGCCCTGGAAGCCAT
GCAGGACTTGGCCATGTACATCAATGAAGTGAAGCGGGACAAGGAGACCTTGAAGAAGATTAGCGAGTTC
CAGTGCTCCATAGAAAACCTGCAAGTGAAGCTGGAGGAATTTGGGAGGCCAAAGATTGACGGGGAGCTTA
AAGTCCGGTCCATAGTCAACCACACCAAGCAAGACAGGTACCTGTTCCTATTTGACAAGGTGGTCATCGT
GTGCAAGAGGAAGGGCTACAGCTATGAGCTGAAGGAGGTCATTGAGCTGCTCTTCCACAAGATGACCGAT
GACCCGATGCACAACAAGGACATCAAGAAGTGGTCCTATGGCTTCTACCTGATTCACCTCCAAGGAAAGC
AAGGCTTTCAGTTCTTCTGCAAGACGGAAGACATGAAGCGGAAGTGGATGGAGCAGTTCGAGATGGCCAT
GTCAAACATCAAGCCAGATAAGGCCAATGCCAACCATCATAGCTTCCAGATGTACACATTCGACAAGACT
ACCAACTGCAAAGCCTGCAAGATGTTTCTCAGGGGTACCTTCTACCAGGGATACCTGTGTACCAGATGTG
GCGTCGGGGCACACAAGGAATGCCTGGAGGTGATCCCCCCCTGCAAGATGAGTTCACCTGCAGATGTGGA
TGCTCCTGGAGCATAATCTAGATAACTGATCATAATCAGCCATACCACATTTGTAGAGGTTTTACTTGCT
TTAAAAAACCTCCCACACCTCCCCCTGAACCTGAAACATAAAATGAATGCAATTGTTGTTGTTAACTTGT
TTATTGCAGCTTATAATGGTTACAAATAAAGCAATAGCATCACAAATTTCACAAATAAAGCATTTTTTTC
ACTGCATTCTAGTTGTGGTTTGTCCAAACTCATCAATGTATCTTAAGGCGTAAATTGTAAGCGTTAATAT
TTTGTTAAAATTCGCGTTAAATTTTTGTTAAATCAGCTCATTTTTTAACCAATAGGCCGAAATCGGCAAA
ATCCCTTATAAATCAAAAGAATAGACCGAGATAGGGT
[37 nt withheld, positions 5988-6024]
AAAGAACGTGGACTCCAACGTCAAAGG
[49 nt withheld, positions 6052-6100]
T
[91 nt withheld, positions 6102-6192]
G
[124 nt withheld, positions 6194-6317]
CAGGTGGCACTTTTCGGGGAAATGTGCGCGGAACCCCTATTTGTTTATTTTTCTAAATACATTCAAATAT
GTATCCGCTCATGAGACAATAACCCTGATAAATGCTTCAATAATATTGAAAAAGGAAGA
